>Addgene plasmid #77700 | TP53RK gRNA (BRDN0001146963) | addgene full sequence | sequence record 188264 | Addgene Assembled Sequence
CCCGGGTGCAAAGATGGATAAAGTTTTAAACAGAGAGGAATCTTTGCAGCTAATGGACCTTCTAGGTCTT
GAAAGGAGTGGGAATTGGCTCCGGTGCCCGTCAGTGGGCAGAGCGCACATCGCCCACAGTCCCCGAGAAG
TTGGGGGGAGGGGTCGGCAATTGATCCGGTGCCTAGAGAAGGTGGCGCGGGGTAAACTGGGAAAGTGATG
TCGTGTACTGGCTCCGCCTTTTTCCCGAGGGTGGGGGAGAACCGTATATAAGTGCAGTAGTCGCCGTGAA
CGTTCTTTTTCGCAACGGGTTTGCCGCCAGAACACAGGTAAGTGCCGTGTGTGGTTCCCGCGGGCCTGGC
CTCTTTACGGGTTATGGCCCTTGCGTGCCTTGAATTACTTCCACCTGGCTGCAGTACGTGATTCTTGATC
CCGAGCTTCGGGTTGGAAGTGGGTGGGAGAGTTCGAGGCCTTGCGCTTAAGGAGCCCCTTCGCCTCGTGC
TTGAGTTGAGGCCTGGCCTGGGCGCTGGGGCCGCCGCGTGCGAATCTGGTGGCACCTTCGCGCCTGTCTC
GCTGCTTTCGATAAGTCTCTAGCCATTTAAAATTTTTGATGACCTGCTGCGACGCTTTTTTTCTGGCAAG
ATAGTCTTGTAAATGCGGGCCAAGATCTGCACACTGGTATTTCGGTTTTTGGGGCCGCGGGCGGCGACGG
GGCCCGTGCGTCCCAGCGCACATGTTCGGCGAGGCGGGGCCTGCGAGCGCGGCCACCGAGAATCGGACGG
GGGTAGTCTCAAGCTGGCCGGCCTGCTCTGGTGCCTGGCCTCGCGCCGCCGTGTATCGCCCCGCCCTGGG
CGGCAAGGCTGGCCCGGTCGGCACCAGTTGCGTGAGCGGAAAGATGGCCGCTTCCCGGCCCTGCTGCAGG
GAGCTCAAAATGGAGGACGCGGCGCTCGGGAGAGCGGGCGGGTGAGTCACCCACACAAAGGAAAAGGGCC
TTTCCGTCCTCAGCCGTCGCTTCATGTGACTCCACGGAGTACCGGGCGCCGTCCAGGCACCTCGATTAGT
TCTCGAGCTTTTGGAGTACGTCGTCTTTAGGTTGGGGGGAGGGGTTTTATGCGATGGAGTTTCCCCACAC
TGAGTGGGTGGAGACTGAAGTTAGGCCAGCTTGGCACTTGATGTAATTCTCCTTGGAATTTGCCCTTTTT
GAGTTTGGATCTTGGTTCATTCTCAAGCCTCAGACAGTGGTTCAAAGTTTTTTTCTTCCATTTCAGGTGT
CGTGACGTACGGCCACCATGACCGAGTACAAGCCCACGGTGCGCCTCGCCACCCGCGACGACGTCCCCAG
GGCCGTACGCACCCTCGCCGCCGCGTTCGCCGACTACCCCGCCACGCGCCACACCGTCGATCCGGACCGC
CACATCGAGCGGGTCACCGAGCTGCAAGAACTCTTCCTCACGCGCGTCGGGCTCGACATCGGCAAGGTGT
GGGTCGCGGACGACGGCGCCGCCGTGGCGGTCTGGACCACGCCGGAGAGCGTCGAAGCGGGGGCGGTGTT
CGCCGAGATCGGCCCGCGCATGGCCGAGTTGAGCGGTTCCCGGCTGGCCGCGCAGCAACAGATGGAAGGC
CTCCTGGCGCCGCACCGGCCCAAGGAGCCCGCGTGGTTCCTGGCCACCGTCGGAGTCTCGCCCGACCACC
AGGGCAAGGGTCTGGGCAGCGCCGTCGTGCTCCCCGGAGTGGAGGCGGCCGAGCGCGCCGGGGTGCCCGC
CTTCCTGGAGACCTCCGCGCCCCGCAACCTCCCCTTCTACGAGCGGCTCGGCTTCACCGTCACCGCCGAC
GTCGAGGTGCCCGAAGGACCGCGCACCTGGTGCATGACCCGCAAGCCCGGTGCCTGAACGCGTTAAGTCG
ACAATCAACCTCTGGATTACAAAATTTGTGAAAGATTGACTGGTATTCTTAACTATGTTGCTCCTTTTAC
GCTATGTGGATACGCTGCTTTAATGCCTTTGTATCATGCTATTGCTTCCCGTATGGCTTTCATTTTCTCC
TCCTTGTATAAATCCTGGTTGCTGTCTCTTTATGAGGAGTTGTGGCCCGTTGTCAGGCAACGTGGCGTGG
TGTGCACTGTGTTTGCTGACGCAACCCCCACTGGTTGGGGCATTGCCACCACCTGTCAGCTCCTTTCCGG
GACTTTCGCTTTCCCCCTCCCTATTGCCACGGCGGAACTCATCGCCGCCTGCCTTGCCCGCTGCTGGACA
GGGGCTCGGCTGTTGGGCACTGACAATTCCGTGGTGTTGTCGGGGAAATCATCGTCCTTTCCTTGGCTGC
TCGCCTGTGTTGCCACCTGGATTCTGCGCGGGACGTCCTTCTGCTACGTCCCTTCGGCCCTCAATCCAGC
GGACCTTCCTTCCCGCGGCCTGCTGCCGGCTCTGCGGCCTCTTCCGCGTCTTCGCCTTCGCCCTCAGACG
AGTCGGATCTCCCTTTGGGCCGCCTCCCCGCGTCGACTTTAAGACCAATGACTTACAAGGCAGCTGTAGA
TCTTAGCCACTTTTTAAAAGAAAAGGGGGGACTGGAAGGGCTAATTCACTCCCAACGAAGACAAGATCTG
CTTTTTGCTTGTACTGGGTCTCTCTGGTTAGACCAGATCTGAGCCTGGGAGCTCTCTGGCTAACTAGGGA
ACCCACTGCTTAAGCCTCAATAAAGCTTGCCTTGAGTGCTTCAAGTAGTGTGTGCCCGTCTGTTGTGTGA
CTCTGGTAACTAGAGATCCCTCAGACCCTTTTAGTCAGTGTGGAAAATCTCTAGCAGTACGTATAGTAGT
TCATGTCATCTTATTATTCAGTATTTATAACTTGCAAAGAAATGAATATCAGAGAGTGAGAGGAACTTGT
TTATTGCAGCTTATAATGGTTACAAATAAAGCAATAGCATCACAAATTTCACAAATAAAGCATTTTTTTC
ACTGCATTCTAGTTGTGGTTTGTCCAAACTCATCAATGTATCTTATCATGTCTGGCTCTAGCTATCCCGC
CCCTAACTCCGCCCATCCCGCCCCTAACTCCGCCCAGTTCCGCCCATTCTCCGCCCCATGGCTGACTAAT
TTTTTTTATTTATGCAGAGGCCGAGGCCGCCTCGGCCTCTGAGCTATTCCAGAAGTAGTGAGGAGGCTTT
TTTGGAGGCCTAGGGACGTACCCAATTCGCCCTATAGTGAGTCGTATTACGCGCGCTCACTGGCCGTCGT
TTTACAACGTCGTGACTGGGAAAACCCTGGCGTTACCCAACTTAATCGCCTTGCAGCACATCCCCCTTTC
GCCAGCTGGCGTAATAGCGAAGAGGCCCGCACCGATCGCCCTTCCCAACAGTTGCGCAGCCTGAATGGCG
AATGGG
[124 nt withheld, positions 3367-3490]
C
[91 nt withheld, positions 3492-3582]
A
[49 nt withheld, positions 3584-3632]
CCTTTGACGTTGGAGTCCACGTTCTTT
[37 nt withheld, positions 3660-3696]
ACCCTATCTCGGTCTATTCTTTTGATTTATAAGGGATTTTGCCGATTTCGGCCTATTGGTTAAAAAATGA
GCTGATTTAACAAAAATTTAACGCGAATTTTAACAAAATATTAACGCTTACAATTTAGGTGGCACTTTTC
GGGGAAATGTGCGCGGAACCCCTATTTGTTTATTTTTCTAAATACATTCAAATATGTATCCGCTCATGAG
ACAATAACCCTGATAAATGCTTCAATAATATTGAAAAAGGAAGAGTATGAGTATTCAACATTTCCGTGTC
GCCCTTATTCCCTTTTTTGCGGCATTTTGCCTTCCTGTTTTTGCTCACCCAGAAACGCTGGTGAAAGTAA
AAGATGCTGAAGATCAGTTGGGTGCACGAGTGGGTTACATCGAACTGGATCTCAACAGCGGTAAGATCCT
TGAGAGTTTTCGCCCCGAAGAACGTTTTCCAATGATGAGCACTTTTAAAGTTCTGCTATGTGGCGCGGTA
TTATCCCGTATTGACGCCGGGCAAGAGCAACTCGGTCGCCGCATACACTATTCTCAGAATGACTTGGTTG
AGTACTCACCAGTCACAGAAAAGCATCTTACGGATGGCATGACAGTAAGAGAATTATGCAGTGCTGCCAT
AACCATGAGTGATAACACTGCGGCCAACTTACTTCTGACAACGATCGGAGGACCGAAGGAGCTAACCGCT
TTTTTGCACAACATGGGGGATCATGTAACTCGCCTTGATCGTTGGGAACCGGAGCTGAATGAAGCCATAC
CAAACGACGAGCGTGACACCACGATGCCTGTAGCAATGGCAACAACGTTGCGCAAACTATTAACTGGCGA
ACTACTTACTCTAGCTTCCCGGCAACAATTAATAGACTGGATGGAGGCGGATAAAGTTGCAGGACCACTT
CTGCGCTCGGCCCTTCCGGCTGGCTGGTTTATTGCTGATAAATCTGGAGCCGGTGAGCGTGGGTCTCGCG
GTATCATTGCAGCACTGGGGCCAGATGGTAAGCCCTCCCGTATCGTAGTTATCTACACGACGGGGAGTCA
GGCAACTATGGATGAACGAAATAGACAGATCGCTGAGATAGGTGCCTCACTGATTAAGCATTGGTAACTG
TCAGACCAAGTTTACTCATATATACTTTAGATTGATTTAAAACTTCATTTTTAATTTAAAAGGATCTAGG
TGAAGATCCTTTTTGATAATCTCATGACCAAAATCCCTTAACGTGAGTTTTCGTTCCACTGAGCGTCAGA
CCCCGTAGAAAAGATCAAAGGATCTTCTTGAGATCCTTTTTTTCTGCGCGTAATCTGCTGCTTGCAAACA
AAAAAACCACCGCTACCAGCGGTGGTTTGTTTGCCGGATCAAGAGCTACCAACTCTTTTTCCGAAGGTAA
CTGGCTTCAGCAGAGCGCAGATACCAAATACTGTTCTTCTAGTGTAGCCGTAGTTAGGCCACCACTTCAA
GAACTCTGTAGCACCGCCTACATACCTCGCTCTGCTAATCCTGTTACCAGTGGCTGCTGCCAGTGGCGAT
AAGTCGTGTCTTACCGGGTTGGACTCAAGACGATAGTTACCGGATAAGGCGCAGCGGTCGGGCTGAACGG
GGGGTTCGTGCACACAGCCCAGCTTGGAGCGAACGACCTACACCGAACTGAGATACCTACAGCGTGAGCT
ATGAGAAAGCGCCACGCTTCCCGAAGGGAGAAAGGCGGACAGGTATCCGGTAAGCGGCAGGGTCGGAACA
GGAGAGCGCACGAGGGAGCTTCCAGGGGGAAACGCCTGGTATCTTTATAGTCCTGTCGGGTTTCGCCACC
TCTGACTTGAGCGTCGATTTTTGTGATGCTCGTCAGGGGGGCGGAGCCTATGGAAAAACGCCAGCAACGC
GGCCTTTTTACGGTTCCTGGCCTTTTGCTGGCCTTTTGCTCACATGTTCTTTCCTGCGTTATCCCCTGAT
TCTGTGGATAACCGTATTACCGCCTTTGAGTGAGCTGATACCGCTCGCCGCAGCCGAACGACCGAGCGCA
GCGAGTCAGTGAGCGAGGAAGCGGAAGAGCGCCCAATACGCAAACCGCCTCTCCCCGCGCGTTGGCCGAT
TCATTAATGCAGCTGGCACGACAGGTTTCCCGACTGGAAAGCGGGCAGTGAGCGCAACGCAATTAATGTG
AGTTAGCTCACTCATTAGGCACCCCAGGCTTTACACTTTATGCTTCCGGCTCGTATGTTGTGTGGAATTG
TGAGCGGATAACAATTTCACACAGGAAACAGCTATGACCATGATTACGCCAAGCGCGCAATTAACCCTCA
CTAAAGGGAACAAAAGCTGGAGCTGCAAGCTTAATGTAGTCTTATGCAATACTCTTGTAGTCTTGCAACA
TGGTAACGATGAGTTAGCAACATGCCTTACAAGGAGAGAAAAAGCACCGTGCATGCCGATTGGTGGAAGT
AAGGTGGTACGATCGTGCCTTATTAGGAAGGCAACAGACGGGTCTGACATGGATTGGACGAACCACTGAA
TTGCCGCATTGCAGAGATATTGTATTTAAGTGCCTAGCTCGATACATAAACGGGTCTCTCTGGTTAGACC
AGATCTGAGCCTGGGAGCTCTCTGGCTAACTAGGGAACCCACTGCTTAAGCCTCAATAAAGCTTGCCTTG
AGTGCTTCAAGTAGTGTGTGCCCGTCTGTTGTGTGACTCTGGTAACTAGAGATCCCTCAGACCCTTTTAG
TCAGTGTGGAAAATCTCTAGCAGTGGCGCCCGAACAGGGACTTGAAAGCGAAAGGGAAACCAGAGGAGCT
CTCTCGACGCAGGACTCGGCTTGCTGAAGCGCGCACGGCAAGAGGCGAGGGGCGGCGACTGGTGAGTACG
CCAAAAATTTTGACTAGCGGAGGCTAGAAGGAGAGAGATGGGTGCGAGAGCGTCAGTATTAAGCGGGGGA
GAATTAGATCGCGATGGGAAAAAATTCGGTTAAGGCCAGGGGGAAAGAAAAAATATAAATTAAAACATAT
AGTATGGGCAAGCAGGGAGCTAGAACGATTCGCAGTTAATCCTGGCCTGTTAGAAACATCAGAAGGCTGT
AGACAAATACTGGGACAGCTACAACCATCCCTTCAGACAGGATCAGAAGAACTTAGATCATTATATAATA
CAGTAGCAACCCTCTATTGTGTGCATCAAAGGATAGAGATAAAAGACACCAAGGAAGCTTTAGACAAGAT
AGAGGAAGAGCAAAACAAAAGTAAGACCACCGCACAGCAAGCGGCCGCTGATCTTCAGACCTGGAGGAGG
AGATATGAGGGACAATTGGAGAAGTGAATTATATAAATATAAAGTAGTAAAAATTGAACCATTAGGAGTA
GCACCCACCAAGGCAAAGAGAAGAGTGGTGCAGAGAGAAAAAAGAGCAGTGGGAATAGGAGCTTTGTTCC
TTGGGTTCTTGGGAGCAGCAGGAAGCACTATGGGCGCAGCGTCAATGACGCTGACGGTACAGGCCAGACA
ATTATTGTCTGGTATAGTGCAGCAGCAGAACAATTTGCTGAGGGCTATTGAGGCGCAACAGCATCTGTTG
CAACTCACAGTCTGGGGCATCAAGCAGCTCCAGGCAAGAATCCTGGCTGTGGAAAGATACCTAAAGGATC
AACAGCTCCTGGGGATTTGGGGTTGCTCTGGAAAACTCATTTGCACCACTGCTGTGCCTTGGAATGCTAG
TTGGAGTAATAAATCTCTGGAACAGATTTGGAATCACACGACCTGGATGGAGTGGGACAGAGAAATTAAC
AATTACACAAGCTTAATACACTCCTTAATTGAAGAATCGCAAAACCAGCAAGAAAAGAATGAACAAGAAT
TATTGGAATTAGATAAATGGGCAAGTTTGTGGAATTGGTTTAACATAACAAATTGGCTGTGGTATATAAA
ATTATTCATAATGATAGTAGGAGGCTTGGTAGGTTTAAGAATAGTTTTTGCTGTACTTTCTATAGTGAAT
AGAGTTAGGCAGGGATATTCACCATTATCGTTTCAGACCCACCTCCCAACCCCGAGGGGACCCAGAGAGG
GCCTATTTCCCATGATTCCTTCATATTTGCATATACGATACAAGGCTGTTAGAGAGATAATTAGAATTAA
TTTGACTGTAAACACAAAGATATTAGTACAAAATACGTGACGTAGAAAGTAATAATTTCTTGGGTAGTTT
GCAGTTTTAAAATTATGTTTTAAAATGGACTATCATATGCTTACCGTAACTTGAAAGTATTTCGATTTCT
TGGCTTTATATATCTTGTGGAAAGGACGAAACACCGAGGCGCGGCTTGGCAGACGGGTTTTAGAGCTAGA
AATAGCAAGTTAAAATAAGGCTAGTCCGTTATCAACTTGAAAAAGTGGCACCGAGTCGGTGCTTTTTTAA
GCTTGGCGTAACTAGATCTTGAGACAAATGGCAGTATTCATCCACAATTTTAAAAGAAAAGGGGGGATTG
GGGGGTACAGTGCAGGGGAAAGAATAGTAGACATAATAGCAACAGACATACAAACTAAAGAATTACAAAA
ACAAATTACAAAAATTCAAAATTTTCGGGTTTATTACAGGGACAGCAGAGATCCACTTTGGCGCCGGCTC
GAGGGGG
Features (pLannotate 1.2.2; 29 found; start..end, strand, type, name):
     14..80      +  CDS            small t antigen (fragment): SV40 (simian virus 40) small t antigen
    106..317     +  promoter       EF-1α core promoter: core promoter for human elongation factor EF-1α
    318..1256    +  intron         EF-1α intron A: intron upstream of the start codon of human EF-1α
   1278..1877    +  CDS            PuroR (fragment): puromycin N-acetyltransferase; pac from Streptomyces; confers resistance to puromycin
   1893..2481    +  misc_feature   WPRE: woodchuck hepatitis virus posttranscriptional regulatory element
   2532..2551    +  misc_feature   cPPT/CTS (fragment): central polypurine tract and central termination sequence of HIV-1
   2553..2786    +  LTR            3' LTR (ΔU3): self-inactivating 3' long terminal repeat (LTR) from HIV-1
   2864..2985    +  polyA_signal   SV40 poly(A) signal: SV40 polyadenylation signal
   3025..3160    +  rep_origin     SV40 ori: SV40 origin of replication
   3181..3199    -  promoter       T7 promoter: promoter for bacteriophage T7 RNA polymerase
   3207..3362    +  CDS            lacZα (fragment): LacZα fragment of β-galactosidase; lacZ fragment
   3367..3795    +  rep_origin     f1 ori (sequence partly withheld): f1 bacteriophage origin of replication; arrow indicates direction of (+) strand synthesis
   3848..3952    +  promoter       AmpR promoter: bla
   3953..4813    +  CDS            AmpR: β-lactamase; bla; confers resistance to ampicillin, carbenicillin, and related antibiotics
   4984..5572    +  rep_origin     ori: high-copy-number ColE1/pMB1/pBR322/pUC origin of replication
   5755..5847    +  CDS            lacI (fragment): lac repressor; lacI; The lac repressor binds to the lac operator to inhibit transcription in E. coli. This inhibition can be relieved by adding lactose or isopropyl-β-D-thiogalactopyranoside (IPTG).
   5860..5881    +  protein_bind   CAP binding site: CAP binding activates transcription in the presence of cAMP. E. coli catabolite activator protein
   5896..5926    +  promoter       lac promoter: promoter for the E. coli lac operon
   5934..5950    +  protein_bind   lac operator: The lac repressor binds to the lac operator to inhibit transcription in E. coli. This inhibition can be relieved by adding lactose or isopropyl-β-D-thiogalactopyranoside (IPTG). lac repressor encoded by lacI
   5995..6013    +  promoter       T3 promoter: promoter for bacteriophage T3 RNA polymerase
   6041..6267    +  promoter       RSV promoter: Rous sarcoma virus enhancer/promoter
   6268..6448    +  LTR            5' LTR (truncated): truncated 5' long terminal repeat (LTR) from HIV-1
   6495..6620    +  misc_feature   HIV-1 Ψ: packaging signal of human immunodeficiency virus type 1
   6604..6967    +  CDS            HIV-1 gag (fragment): gag protein from human immunodeficiency virus 1; gag
   7113..7346    +  misc_feature   RRE: The Rev response element (RRE) of HIV-1 allows for Rev-dependent mRNA export from the nucleus to the cytoplasm.
   7723..7749    +  CDS            Rev (fragment): human immunodeficiency virus 1 (HIV-1) Rev protein; rev; enhances nuclear export of unspliced and incompletely spliced viral mRNAs
   7753..7993    +  promoter       U6 promoter: RNA polymerase III promoter for human U6 snRNA
   8023..8098    +  misc_RNA       gRNA scaffold: guide RNA scaffold for the Streptococcus pyogenes CRISPR/Cas9 system
   8154..8271    +  misc_feature   cPPT/CTS: central polypurine tract and central termination sequence of HIV-1
