[The description below was written by a language model from this plasmid's Addgene catalogue record and pLannotate feature annotations shown in this document.]
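Description:
TP53RK gRNA (BRDN0001146963) is a third-generation lentiviral guide RNA plasmid built on the lentiGuide-Puro backbone and designed to direct Streptococcus pyogenes Cas9 to the human TP53RK gene (also known as PRPK or BUD32). It is propagated in E. coli as a high-copy plasmid through a ColE1/pUC-type origin with ampicillin selection from the β-lactamase gene. An f1 origin, an SV40 origin and remnants of a lac/T7/T3 cloning region are also annotated in the bacterial backbone.

The transfer cassette is framed by an RSV promoter fused to a truncated HIV-1 5' LTR, which makes genomic RNA production Tat-independent, and by a self-inactivating ΔU3 3' LTR followed by an SV40 polyadenylation signal. Between them lie the Ψ packaging signal with a partial gag sequence, the Rev response element for nuclear export of the full-length viral RNA, and a cPPT/CTS that aids nuclear import of the reverse-transcribed genome. The payload consists of two expression units. A human U6 RNA polymerase III promoter drives the TP53RK-specific spacer joined to the SpCas9 gRNA scaffold. An EF-1α core promoter with its intron A drives puromycin N-acetyltransferase, so transduced mammalian cells can be selected with puromycin, and a WPRE downstream enhances transcript expression.

The plasmid does not encode Cas9, so it must be paired with a separate Cas9 vector such as lentiCas9-Blast or used in cells that already express Cas9. The guide was designed against the TP53RK reference transcript and belongs to a human kinome gRNA collection, which makes it suited to targeted knockout of this kinase gene.
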