Addgene plasmid #77700: TP53RK gRNA (BRDN0001146963)
Purpose: 3rd generation lentiviral gRNA plasmid targeting human TP53RK
Depositing lab: John Doench & David Root. Depositing organization: Broad Institute. Publication: Optimized sgRNA design to maximize activity and minimize off-target effects of CRISPR-Cas9. Doench JG, Fusi N, Sullender M, Hegde M, Vaimberg EW, Donovan KF, Smith I, Tothova Z, Wilen C, Orchard R, Virgin HW, Listgarten J, Root DE. Nat Biotechnol. 2016 Jan 18. doi: 10.1038/nbt.3437. PubMed 26780180.
Backbone
  Vector backbone: lentiGuide-Puro
  Backbone manufacturer: Zhang Lab (Addgene plasmid # 52963)
  Vector type: Mammalian Expression, Lentiviral, CRISPR
  Selectable markers: Puromycin
Growth in bacteria
  Bacterial resistance: Ampicillin, 100 μg/mL
  Growth temperature: 37°C
  Growth strain: DH5alpha
  Copy number: High Copy
Gene/Insert
  Gene/Insert name: TP53RK (alt names: TP53RK; NM_033550.3)
  gRNA/shRNA sequence: AGGCGCGGCTTGGCAGACGG
  Species: H. sapiens (human)
  Entrez Gene: TP53RK (a.k.a. BUD32, C20orf64, GAMOS4, Nori-2, Nori-2p, PRPK, dJ101A2)
  Promoter: hU6
  Cloning method: Unknown
  Sequencing primers: 5′ U6-F; 3′ pS2-R
Terms and licenses: Academic/Nonprofit Terms; Industry Terms: Not Available to Industry
Depositor comments: The gRNA was designed to target the following Genbank reference sequence(s): NM_033550.3. Note that this plasmid does NOT contain Cas9. It should be used in conjunction with lentiCas9-Blast (Addgene #52962) or otherwise with cell lines already expressing Cas9. Browse the full kinome gRNA library at http://www.addgene.org/pooled-library/broadgpp-human-kinome/ or visit http://www.broadinstitute.org/rnai/public/ for detailed protocols and information.
How to cite: TP53RK gRNA (BRDN0001146963) was a gift from John Doench & David Root (Addgene plasmid # 77700 ; http://n2t.net/addgene:77700 ; RRID:Addgene_77700)
