>Addgene plasmid #77700 | TP53RK gRNA (BRDN0001146963) | depositor partial sequence | sequence record 145160 | Target Sequence
AGGCGCGGCTTGGCAGACGG
