>Addgene plasmid #77700 | TP53RK gRNA (BRDN0001146963) | addgene partial sequence | sequence record 188263 | hU6-F
AGAAAGTAATAATTTCTTGGGTAGTTTGCNGTTTTAAAATTATGTTTTAAAATGGACTATCATATGCTTA
CCGTAACTTGAAAGTATTTCGATTTCTTGGCTTTATATATCTTGTGGAAAGGACGAAACACCGAGGCGCG
GCTTGGCAGACGGGTTTTAGAGCTAGAAATAGCAAGTTAAAATAAGGCTAGTCCGTTATCAACTTGAAAA
AGTGGCACCGAGTCGGTGCTTTTTTAAGCTTGGCGTAACTAGATCTTGAGACAAATGGCAGTATTCATCC
ACAATTTTAAAAGAAAAGGGGGGATTGGGGGGTACAGTGCAGGGGAAAGAATAGTAGACATAATAGCAAC
AGACATACAAACTAAAGAATTACAAAAACNAATTACAAAAATTCAAAATTTTCGGGTTTATTACAGGGAC
AGCAGAGATCCACTTTGGCGCCGGCTCGAGGGGGCCCGGGTGCAAAGATGGATAAAGTTTTAAACAGAGA
GGAATCTTTGCAGCTAATGGACCTTCTAGGTCTTGAAAGGAGTGGGAATTGGCTCCGGTGCCCGTCAGTG
GGCAGAGCGC
